>Addgene plasmid #110233 | pAW8_3HA | depositor full sequence | sequence record 207506 | Full Sequence
CAAAAAGTTAGGTGTAACAGAAAATCATGAAACTATGATTTCTAATTTATATATTGGAGGATTTTCTCTA
AAAAAAAAAATACAACAAATAAAAAACACTCAATGACCTGACCATTTGATGGAGTTTAAGTCAATACCTT
CTTGAACCATTTCCCATAATGGTGAAAGTTCCCTCAAGAATTTTACTCTGTCAGAAACGGCCTTAACGAC
GTAGTCGATCCGGACGATGGCCAACCTTCCAATTCATTAAATCGAGTCCTCCATCAGATGATTTACAAGG
TTTTGCATAGAATCCCTAAGTAAGAGAAGTTGTTAGTGATTTCTTCAAGTTTACTAAAATTTACATACAA
ATGGATGATCTCTTCTCCATTGTTTCCTTTCTTCTTGCAAACGCGTTTTACAAAGAGATGACATGCTATT
TTCTGATTATTTTTTTCTATAGTTTTCTATTTTGTACGTCCTTGGGAGTCCGAAATGTAAAATCGGGGTA
TGGTTAGTAGCGGCAGCGTTCATTATGGTATATAAAAGATAAAAAGTAGGGGCAAGCGAGACAGAATGGG
ATACAAGGGCATCGTCTATAATTATAGCTAAAAATTGTATTTTAATTTGTATTTTTTGTAATTTTATTTC
TCATTGTTTTACTTAAAATGAATGCGAATTAGAGAAAACTTCAACGAAATGTCAAAATAAGCTCAGCAAA
ATATACAATTTTAGGGAAAGCGATCAGCAACTTATTCTCCGGTGTAGATTCTTTTTCTTCATAAATTCCA
ACAATGTAACTGCCAATTGATTTTTCTCTAGATGCTAATAAATTGAAACTAATGAATATAATAACACAGG
TTTTGATAAATTGTAAACTCTTACTCAAAAAAAGAATGTTAAAACTAATTTAACCTTTTTATAAAGGCTC
ATGGCGTTAAAGAGGATAGTAAAAATTCTACAATTTTTTAATTTAATGTCACAATTGTCTTGCGAATATA
ATTCTATTAATTTTCGCTAACTGCTGTTTTAGTACTATTACTTTCAATATGCCTTATATGCAACTTTAAT
TCATGAAGAATGCAATATTTTTGCAATCTTTCTTGTACTGAGCGCTTTTTATCATTTAGTACTCATTATT
TAATTTTTCAGTAAAGGGCAATAAATAAATTTGTAGAAGATGCAATGTAATCTCCTCTATCCTTTTGCTC
ATATGTTTATGAGTATACCTAGTCTAGAAAGGCTTGTATTTAAAATATTATTCAATAAAAATTCACAATT
TTTACGACATGTGCTACCATTCACTTAACTTCCTGATTATAAAATTGGTTCGTTTATACTAATTACTTAA
GTACCTTTAACTAAACAAAATGCCTATATATATATTAATTTACAATGAGTGTCAGATAAGTCACTATGTC
CGAGTGGTTAAGGAGTTAGACTCGCCATCGATGGTATGGTGCACTCTCAGTACAATCTGCTCTGATGCCG
CATAGTTAAGCCAGCCCCGACACCCGCCAACACCCGCTGACGCGCCCTGACGGGCTTGTCTGCTCCCGGC
ATCCGCTTACAGACAAGCTGTGACCGTCTCCGGGAGCTGCATGTGTCAGAGGTTTTCACCGTCATCACCG
AAACGCGCGAGACGAAAGGGCCTCGTGATACGCCTATTTTTATAGGTTAATGTCATGATAATAATGGTTT
CTTAGACGTCAGGTGGCACTTTTCGGGGAAATGTGCGCGGAACCCCTATTTGTTTATTTTTCTAAATACA
TTCAAATATGTATCCGCTCATGAGACAATAACCCTGATAAATGCTTCAATAATATTGAAAAAGGAAGAGT
ATGAGTATTCAACATTTCCGTGTCGCCCTTATTCCCTTTTTTGCGGCATTTTGCCTTCCTGTTTTTGCTC
ACCCAGAAACGCTGGTGAAAGTAAAAGATGCTGAAGATCAGTTGGGTGCACGAGTGGGTTACATCGAACT
GGATCTCAACAGCGGTAAGATCCTTGAGAGTTTTCGCCCCGAAGAACGTTTTCCAATGATGAGCACTTTT
AAAGTTCTGCTATGTGGCGCGGTATTATCCCGTATTGACGCCGGGCAAGAGCAACTCGGTCGCCGCATAC
ACTATTCTCAGAATGACTTGGTTGAGTACTCACCAGTCACAGAAAAGCATCTTACGGATGGCATGACAGT
AAGAGAATTATGCAGTGCTGCCATAACCATGAGTGATAACACTGCGGCCAACTTACTTCTGACAACGATC
GGAGGACCGAAGGAGCTAACCGCTTTTTTGCACAACATGGGGGATCATGTAACTCGCCTTGATCGTTGGG
AACCGGAGCTGAATGAAGCCATACCAAACGACGAGCGTGACACCACGATGCCTGTAGCAATGGCAACAAC
GTTGCGCAAACTATTAACTGGCGAACTACTTACTCTAGCTTCCCGGCAACAATTAATAGACTGGATGGAG
GCGGATAAAGTTGCAGGACCACTTCTGCGCTCGGCCCTTCCGGCTGGCTGGTTTATTGCTGATAAATCTG
GAGCCGGTGAGCGTGGGTCTCGCGGTATCATTGCAGCACTGGGGCCAGATGGTAAGCCCTCCCGTATCGT
AGTTATCTACACGACGGGGAGTCAGGCCACTATGGATGAACGAAATAGACAGATCGCTGAGATAGGTGCC
TCACTGATTAAGCATTGGTAACTGTCAGACCAAGTTTACTCATATATACTTTAGATTGATTTAAAACTTC
ATTTTTAATTTAAAAGGATCTAGGTGAAGATCCTTTTTGATAATCTCATGACCAAAATCCCTTAACGTGA
GTTTTCGTTCCACTGAGCGTCAGACCCCGTAGAAAAGATCAAAGGATCTTCTTGAGATCCTTTTTTTCTG
CGCGTAATCTGCTGCTTGCAAACAAAAAAACCACCGCTACCAGCGGTGGTTTGTTTGCCGGATCAAGAGC
TACCAACTCTTTTTCCGAAGGTAACTGGCTTCAGCAGAGCGCAGATACCAAATACTGTTCTTCTAGTGTA
GCCGTAGTTAGGCCACCACTTCAAGAACTCTGTAGCACCGCCTACATACCTCGCTCTGCTAATCCTGTTA
CCAGTGGCTGCTGCCAGTGGCGATAAGTCGTGTCTTACCGGGTTGGACTCAAGACGATAGTTACCGGATA
AGGCGCAGCGGTCGGGCTGAACGGGGGGTTCGTGCACACAGCCCAGCTTGGAGCGAACGACCTACACCGA
ACTGAGATACCTACAGCGTGAGCTATGAGAAAGCGCCACGCTTCCCGAAGGGAGAAAGGCGGACAGGTAT
CCGGTAAGCGGCAGGGTCGGAACAGGAGAGCGCACGAGGGAGCTTCCAGGGGGAAACGCCTGGTATCTTT
ATAGTCCTGTCGGGTTTCGCCACCTCTGACTTGAGCGTCGATTTTTGTGATGCTCGTCAGGGGGGCGGAG
CCTATGGAAAAACGCCAGCAACGCGGCCTTTTTACGGTTCCTGGCCTTTTGCTGGCCTTTTGCTCACATG
TTCTTTCCTGCGTTATCCCCTGATTCTGTGGATAACCGTATTACCGCCTTTGAGTGAGCTGATACCGCTC
GCCGCAGCCGAACGACCGAGCGCAGCGAGTCAGTGAGCGAGGAAGCGGAAGAGCGCCCAATACGCAAACC
GCCTCTCCCCGCGCGTTGGCCGATTCATTAATGCAGCTGGCACGACAGGTTTCCCGACTGGAAAGCGGGC
AGTGAGCGCAACGCAATTAATGTGAGTTAGCTCACTCATTAGGCACCCCAGGCTTTACACTTTATGCTTC
CGGCTCGTATGTTGTGTGGAATTGTGAGCGGATAACAATTTCACACAGGAAACAGCTATGACCATGATTA
CGCCAAGCTTGCATGCGCGGCCGCATAACTTCGTATAGCATACATTATACGAAGTTATGCATGCTCATCT
TTTACCCATACGATGTTCCTGACTATGCGGGCTATCCCTATGACGTCCCGGACTATGCAGGATCCTATCC
ATATGACGTTCCAGATTACGCTGCTCAGTGCTGAGGCGCGCCACTTCTAAATAAGCGAATTTCTTATGAT
TTATGATTTTTATTATTAAATAAGTTATAAAAAAAATAAGTGTATACAAATTTTAAAGTGACTCTTAGGT
TTTAAAACGAAAATTCTTATTCTTGAGTAACTCTTTCCTGTAGGTCAGGTTGCTTTCTCAGGTATAGTAT
GAGGTCGCTCTTATTGACCACACCTCTACCGGCAGATCCGCTAGGGATAACAGGGTAATATAGATCTGTT
TAGCTTGCCTCGTCCCCGCCGGGTCACCCGGCCAGCGACATGGAGGCCCAGAATACCCTCCTTGACAGTC
TTGACGTGCGCAGCTCAGGGGCATGATGTGACTGTCGCCCGTACATTTAGCCCATACATCCCCATGTATA
ATCATTTGCATCCATACATTTTGATGGCCGCACGGCGCGAAGCAAAAATTACGGCTCCTCGCTGCAGACC
TGCGAGCAGGGAAACGCTCCCCTCACAGACGCGTTGAATTGTCCCCACGCCGCGCCCCTGTAGAGAAATA
TAAAAGGTTAGGATTTGCCACTGAGGTTCTTCTTTCATATACTTCCTTTTAAAATCTTGCTAGGATACAG
TTCTCACATCACATCCGAACATAAACAACCATGGGTAAGGAAAAGACTCACGTTTCGAGGCCGCGATTAA
ATTCCAACATGGATGCTGATTTATATGGGTATAAATGGGCTCGCGATAATGTCGGGCAATCAGGTGCGAC
AATCTATCGATTGTATGGGAAGCCCGATGCGCCAGAGTTGTTTCTGAAACATGGCAAAGGTAGCGTTGCC
AATGATGTTACAGATGAGATGGTCAGACTAAACTGGCTGACGGAATTTATGCCTCTTCCGACCATCAAGC
ATTTTATCCGTACTCCTGATGATGCATGGTTACTCACCACTGCGATCCCCGGCAAAACAGCATTCCAGGT
ATTAGAAGAATATCCTGATTCAGGTGAAAATATTGTTGATGCGCTGGCAGTGTTCCTGCGCCGGTTGCAT
TCGATTCCTGTTTGTAATTGTCCTTTTAACAGCGATCGCGTATTTCGTCTCGCTCAGGCGCAATCACGAA
TGAATAACGGTTTGGTTGATGCGAGTGATTTTGATGACGAGCGTAATGGCTGGCCTGTTGAACAAGTCTG
GAAAGAAATGCATAAGCTTTTGCCATTCTCACCGGATTCAGTCGTCACTCATGGTGATTTCTCACTTGAT
AACCTTATTTTTGACGAGGGGAAATTAATAGGTTGTATTGATGTTGGACGAGTCGGAATCGCAGACCGAT
ACCAGGATCTTGCCATCCTATGGAACTGCCTCGGTGAGTTTTCTCCTTCATTACAGAAACGGCTTTTTCA
AAAATATGGTATTGATAATCCTGATATGAATAAATTGCAGTTTCATTTGATGCTCGATGAGTTTTTCTAA
TCAGTACTGACAATAAAAAGATTCTTGTTTTCAAGAACTTGTCATTTGTATAGTTTTTTTATATTGTAGT
TGTTCTATTTTAATCAAATGTTAGCGTGATTTATATTTTTTTTCGCCTCGACATCATCTGCCCAGATGCG
AAGTTAAGTGCGCAGAAAGTAATATCATGCGTCAATCGTATGTGAATGCTGGTCGCTATACTGCTGTCGA
TTCGATACTAACGCCGCCATCCAGTCGACGAACTAGTATAACTTCGTATATGGTATTATATACGAAGTTA
TGCGGCCGCTGAATTCACTGGCCGTCGTTTTACAACGTCGTGACTGGGAAAACCCTGGCGTTACCCAACT
TAATCGCCTTGCAGCACATCCCCCTTTCGCCAGCTGGCGTAATAGCGAAGAGGCCCGCACCGATCGCCCT
TCCCAACAGTTGCGCAGCCTGAATGGCGAATGGCGCCTGATGCGGTATTTTCTCCTTACGCATCTGTGCG
GTATTTCACACCGCATACCATCGTCCGGATCAATGAAGTAGATGAGTTTACTACCTGTATATACTTTTTT
TTTTGTCAAAGTCACTTTTATGGCATTTCCATGTTGAAGGATTAGCCACAGCACTAAATTTTCAGCGTAT
GATTGCTTTTAAATATTTAATTTTCATCGTTTTTTAATTAATATTCAAAACGATTTAATGCCTTCTACAT
CTGAAGTCAAGCTCATAGACTCGGGTTGGGTAGCTAAAACTACATCTAACACGAAGGGGTATAGCCTTCT
TAAAGTATACTCATGTATAAACGTTTTGGGTTCATATTTTTGGGCCACGTGGTTTATAAAAATTCTTAAC
TACACCACTCGGTATCCCGCACCCGTCTACGTTTCTACGATTTCGAGCTAATATTGAGTAAAGTGATTAG
CAAAAAAAATAAAAGTACTCGTTGTCGGAGATCAAGAATTTTTCTATTATCTCATCTAAACCACTTTCTA
AAAGCGAAAAACAAAATCGTAATATGCAGCTTGAATGGGCTTCCATAGTTTGAAAGAAAAACCCTAGCAG
TACTGGCAAGGGAGACATTCCTTTTACCTGGCTAATCGCCATCTTCCAGCAGGCGCACCATTGCCCCTGT
TTCACTATCCAGGTTACGGATATAGTTCATGACAATATTTACATTGGTCCAGCCACCAGCTTGCATGATC
TCCGGTATTGAAACTCCAGCGCGGGCCATATCTCGCGCGGCTCCGACACGGGCACTGTGTCCAGACCAGG
CCAGGTATCTCTGACCAGAGTCATCCTTAGCGCCGTAAATCAATCGATGAGTTGCTTCAAAAATCCCTTC
CAGGGCGCGAGTTGATAGCTGGCTGGTGGCAGATGGCGCGGCAACACCATTTTTTCTGACCCGGCAAAAC
AGGTAGTTATTCGGATCATCAGCTACACCAGAGACGGAAATCCATCGCTCGACCAGTTTAGTTACCCCCA
GGCTAAGTGCCTTCTCTACACCTGCGGTGCTAACCAGCGTTTTCGTTCTGCCAATATGGATTAACATTCT
CCCACCGTCAGTACGTGAGATATCTTTAACCCTGATCCTGGCAATTTCGGCTATACGTAACAGGGTGTTA
TAAGCAATCCCCAGAAATGCCAGATTACGTATATCCTGGCAGCGATCGCTATTTTCCATGAGTGAACGAA
CCTGGTCGAAATCAGTGCGTTCGAACGCTAGAGCCTGTTTTGCACGTTCACCGGCATCAACGTTTTCTTT
TCGGATCCGCCGCATAACCAGTGAAACAGCATTGCTGTCACTTGGTCGTGGCAGCCCGGACCGACGATGA
AGCATGTTTAGCTGGCCCAAATGTTGCTGGATAGTTTTTACTGCCAGACCGCGCGCCTGAAGATATAGAA
GATAATCGCGAACATCTTCAGGTTCTGCGGGAAACCATTTCCGGTTATTCAACTTGCACCATGCCGCCCA
CGACCGGCAAACGGACAGAAGCATTTTCCAGGTATGCTCAGAAAACGCCTGGCGATCCCTGAACATGTCC
ATCAGGTTCTTGCGAACCTCATCACTCGTTGCATCGACCGGTAACTTTTAGATTAACATTTGTTTAAATA
TGAAATTAGGCAATGTAACATACTGCAGGCAAATTTTGGTGTACGGTAAGTAAATTGGACATATGATTTA
ACAAAGCGACTATAAGTCAGAAAGTGAGAATGAGATTGAAATAATTAATTCAACTTATTCAATTGATGAT
ATGCCAGGATTCCTCTTCCTTTATATATCTTCAATGTTTCGATTAACAGGTCCATTATCCGGTTTTTAGT
TTCGCTGCACATTGCCGAATGACAATCGGATTCCTTTAAGCTTTGCTTTTGCCCTGTTTTCTCTCCCCAG
TAATCGTTGGGTGACTGAACCATCCAGTAGCCGAGAGTTACGTTTTTCCTGATTTAATAAATATCCATAT
CTATTTGTCTCGTGGTGTTTTACAGCAACTAACCGAAATTACTATTTTGCATCATCCAACCATAAAGAGA
CAACAATAATTCTAGAAAACATATAACAAGTGTTTTTTTCTATTTACGTCTCATACGCAAAGTCCACTTT
ACCATGTTTTGGAAACTTGTACCCAACCATTCATTTTTCGATTTTGTAATGAGGCTCTTTTCTTCTAACA
ATCATTGAGGTCATTATCATGTGTCCTCACCTATTGTTTAAATTGAGGCTTGCGCTATTCCCAAAATTGT
GGGTATTATTTTCATATATCAGTATCTGCAATTTCGGTTCAACTCCGGAAGCTCGGTACCCAACTGTGGG
AATACTCAGGTATCGTAAGATGCAAGAGTTCGAATCTCTTAGCAACCATTATTTTTTTTCTCTCAACATA
ACGAGAACACACAGGGGCGCTATCGCACAGAATCAAATTCGATGACTGGAAATTTTTTGTTAATTTCAGA
GGTCGCCTGACGCATATACCTTTTTCAACTGAAAAATTGGGAGAAAAAGGAAAGGTGAGAGCGCCGGAAC
CGGCTTTTCATATAGAATAGAGAAGCGTTCATGACTAAATGCTTGCATCACAATACTTGAAGTTGACAAT
ATTATTTAAGGACCTATTGTTTTTTCCAATAGGTGGTTAGCAATCGTCTTACTTTCTAACTTTTCTTACC
TTTTACATTTCAGCAATATATATATATATATATATATATATTTCAAGGATATACCATTGTAATGTCTGCC
CCTAAGAAGATCGTCGTTTTGCCAGGTGACCACGTTGGTCAAGAAATCACAGCCGAAGCCATTAAGGTTC
TTAAAGCTATTTCTGATGTTCGTTCCAATGTCAAGTTCGATTTCGAAAATCATTTAATTGGTGGTGCTGC
TATCGATGCTACAGGTGTTCCACTTCCAGATGAGGCGCTGGAAGCCTCCAAGAAGGCTGATGCCGTTTTG
TTAGGTGCTGTGGGTGGTCCTAAATGGGGTACCGGTAGTGTTAGACCTGAACAAGGTTTACTAAAAATCC
GTAAAGAACTTCAATTGTACGCCAACTTAAGACCATGTAACTTTGCATCCGACTCTCTTTTAGACTTATC
TCCAATCAAGCCACAATTTGCTAAAGGTACTGACTTCGTTGTTGTTAGAGAATTAGTGGGAGGTATTTAC
TTTGGTAAGAGAAAGGAAGACGATGGTGATGGTGTCGCTTGGGATAGTGAACAATACACCGTTCCAGAAG
TGCAAAGAATCACAAGAATGGCCGCTTTCATGGCCCTACAACATGAGCCACCATTGCCTATTTGGTCCTT
GGATAAAGCTAATGTTTTGGCCTCTTCAAGATTATGGAGAAAAACTGTGGAGGAAACCATCAAGAACGAA
TTTCCTACATTGAAAGTTCAACATCAATTGATTGATTCTGCCGCCATGATCCTAGTTAAGAACCCAACCC
ACCTAAATGGTATTATAATCACCAGCAACATGTTTGGTGATATCATCTCCGATGAAGCCTCCGTTATCCC
AGGCTCCTTGGGTTTGTTGCCATCTGCGTCCTTGGCCTCTTTGCCAGACAAGAACACCGCATTTGGTTTG
TACGAACCATGCCATGGTTCCGCTCCAGATTTGCCAAAGAATAAGGTCAACCCTATCGCCACTATCTTGT
CTGCTGCAATGATGTTGAAATTGTCATTGAACTTGCCTGAAGAAGGTAAAGCCATTGAAGATGCAGTTAA
AAAGGTTTTGGATGCAGGTATCAGAACTGGTGATTTAGGTGGTTCCAACAGTACCACCGAAGTCGGTGAT
GCTGTCGCCGAAGAAGTTAAGAAAATCCTTGCTTAAAAAGATTCTCTTTTTTTGTGATATTTGTACATAA
ACTTTATAAATGAAATTCATAATAGAAACGACACGAAATTACAAAATGGAATATGTTCATAGGGTAGACG
AAACTATATACGCAATCTACATACATTTATCAAGAAGGAGAAAAAGGAGGATGTAAAGGAATACAGGTAA
GCAAATTGATACTAATGGCTCAACGTGATAAGGAAAAAGAATTGCACTTTAACATTAATATTGACAAGGA
GGAGGGCATCACA
Features (pLannotate 1.2.2; 24 found; start..end, strand, type, name):
    103..243     -  CDS            NFS1 (fragment): NFS1_YEAST - Also known as SPL1 From Saccharomyces cerevisiae (strain ATCC 204508 / S288c) (Baker's yeast).
    349..414     -  CDS            hus5 (fragment): UBC9_SCHPO - Also known as ubc9. Experimental evidence at protein level: Swiss-Prot protein existence level 1. Catalyzes the covalent attachment of ubiquitin-like protein SUMO/Smt3 to other proteins. Required for efficient recovery from DNA damage or S-phase arrest and normal mitosis. This may be as part of a checkpoint independent recovery process. From Schizosaccharomyces pombe (strain 972 / ATCC 24843) (Fission yeast).
    575..1356    +  rep_origin     ars1: Schizosaccharomyces pombe autonomously replicating sequence ars1
   1435..1484    -  misc_feature   bom (fragment): basis of mobility region from pBR322
   1586..1621    -  CDS            rop (fragment): Rop protein, which maintains plasmids at low copy number; rop
   1716..1820    +  promoter       AmpR promoter: bla
   1821..2681    +  CDS            AmpR: β-lactamase; bla; confers resistance to ampicillin, carbenicillin, and related antibiotics
   2852..3440    +  rep_origin     ori: high-copy-number ColE1/pMB1/pBR322/pUC origin of replication
   3623..3715    +  CDS            lacI (fragment): lac repressor; lacI; The lac repressor binds to the lac operator to inhibit transcription in E. coli. This inhibition can be relieved by adding lactose or isopropyl-β-D-thiogalactopyranoside (IPTG).
   3728..3749    +  protein_bind   CAP binding site: CAP binding activates transcription in the presence of cAMP. E. coli catabolite activator protein
   3764..3794    +  promoter       lac promoter: promoter for the E. coli lac operon
   3802..3818    +  protein_bind   lac operator: The lac repressor binds to the lac operator to inhibit transcription in E. coli. This inhibition can be relieved by adding lactose or isopropyl-β-D-thiogalactopyranoside (IPTG). lac repressor encoded by lacI
   3875..3908    +  protein_bind   loxP: Cre-mediated recombination occurs in the 8-bp core sequence (GCATACAT). Cre recombinase
   3923..4012    +  CDS            3xHA: three tandem HA epitope tags
   4045..4232    +  terminator     ADH1 terminator: S. cerevisiae ADH1; transcription terminator for the S. cerevisiae alcohol dehydrogenase 1 (ADH1) gene
   4307..5663    +  gene           kanMX: yeast selectable marker conferring kanamycin resistance (Wach et al., 1994)
   5753..5910    +  CDS            lacZα (fragment): LacZα fragment of β-galactosidase; lacZ fragment
   5916..5967    -  misc_feature   bom (fragment): basis of mobility region from pBR322
   5978..5994    +  CDS            calmodulin (fragment): calcium-binding protein
   6542..7534    -  CDS            Cre: site-specific recombinase Cre is a site-specific recombinase from bacteriophage P1. Recombination occurs at loxP sequences.
   7584..7622    -  CDS            Cre (fragment): site-specific recombinase Cre is a site-specific recombinase from bacteriophage P1. Recombination occurs at loxP sequences.
   7624..8234    -  promoter       nmt1 promoter (fragment): wild-type nmt1 promoter from Schizosaccharomyces pombe, conferring strong thiamine-repressible expression
   8252..8641    +  promoter       LEU2 promoter: S. cerevisiae LEU2
   8672..9763    +  CDS            LEU2: LEU3_YEAST - Experimental evidence at protein level: Swiss-Prot protein existence level 1. Catalyzes the oxidation of 3-carboxy-2-hydroxy-4- methylpentanoate (3-isopropylmalate) to 3-carboxy-4-methyl-2- oxopentanoate. The product decarboxylates to 4-methyl-2 oxopentanoate. From Saccharomyces cerevisiae (strain ATCC 204508 / S288c) (Baker's yeast).
