>Addgene plasmid #110233 | pAW8_3HA | addgene full sequence | sequence record 219788 | Addgene NGS Result
CAAAAAGTTAGGTGTAACAGAAAATCATGAAACTATGATTTCTAATTTATATATTGGAGGATTTTCTCTA
AAAAAAAAAATACAACAAATAAAAAACACTCAATGACCTGACCATTTGATGGAGTTTAAGTCAATACCTT
CTTGAACCATTTCCCATAATGGTGAAAGTTCCCTCAAGAATTTTACTCTGTCAGAAACGGCCTTAACGAC
GTAGTCGATCCGGACGATGGCCAACCTTCCAATTCATTAAATCGAGTCCTCCATCAGATGATTTACAAGG
TTTTGCATAGAATCCCTAAGTAAGAGAAGTTGTTAGTGATTTCTTCAAGTTTACTAAAATTTACATACAA
ATGGATGATCTCTTCTCCATTGTTTCCTTTCTTCTTGCAAACGCGTTTTACAAAGAGATGACATGCTATT
TTCTGATTATTTTTTTCTATAGTTTTCTATTTTGTACGTCCTTGGGAGTCCGAAATGTAAAATCGGGGTA
TGGTTAGTAGCGGCAGCGTTCATTATGGTATATAAAAGATAAAAAGTAGGGGCAAGCGAGACAGAATGGG
ATACAAGGGCATCGTCTATAATTATAGCTAAAAATTGTATTTTAATTTGTATTTTTTGTAATTTTATTTC
TCATTGTTTTACTTAAAATGAATGCGAATTAGAGAAAACTTCAACGAAATGTCAAAATAAGCTCAGCAAA
ATATACAATTTTAGGGAAAGCGATCAGCAACTTATTCTCCGTTGTAGATTCTTTTTCTTCATAAATTCCA
ACAATGTAACTGCCAATTGATTTTTCTCTAGATGCTAATAAATTGAAACTAATGAATATAATAACACAGG
TTTTGATAAATTGTAAACTCTTACTCAAAAAAAGAATGTTAAAACTAATTTAACCTTTTTATAAAGGCTC
ATGGCGTTAAAGAGGATAGTAAAAATTCTACAATTTTTTAATTTAATGTCACAATTGTCTTGCGAATATA
ATTCTATTAATTTTCGCTAACTGCTGTTTTAGTACTATTACTTTCAATATGCCTTATATGCAACTTTAAT
TCATGAAGAATGCAATATTTTTGCAATCTTTCTTGTACTGAGCGCTTTTTATCATTTAGTACTCATTATT
TAATTTTTCAGTAAAGGGCAATAAATAAATTTGTAGAAGATGCAATGTAATCTCCTCTATCCTTTTGCTC
ATATGTTTATGAGTATACCTAGTCTAGAAAGGCTTGTATTTAAAATATTATTCAATAAAAATTCACAATT
TTTACGACATGTGCTACCATTCACTTAACTTCCTGATTATAAAATTGGTTCGTTTATACTAATTACTTAA
GTACCTTTAACTAAACAAAATGCCTATATATATATTAATTTACAATGAGTGTCAGATAAGTCACTATGTC
CGAGTGGTTAAGGAGTTAGACTCGCCATCGATGGTATGGTGCACTCTCAGTACAATCTGCTCTGATGCCG
CATAGTTAAGCCAGCCCCGACACCCGCCAACACCCGCTGACGCGCCCTGACGGGCTTGTCTGCTCCCGGC
ATCCGCTTACAGACAAGCTGTGACCGTCTCCGGGAGCTGCATGTGTCAGAGGTTTTCACCGTCATCACCG
AAACGCGCGAGACGAAAGGGCCTCGTGATACGCCTATTTTTATAGGTTAATGTCATGATAATAATGGTTT
CTTAGACGTCAGGTGGCACTTTTCGGGGAAATGTGCGCGGAACCCCTATTTGTTTATTTTTCTAAATACA
TTCAAATATGTATCCGCTCATGAGACAATAACCCTGATAAATGCTTCAATAATATTGAAAAAGGAAGAGT
ATGAGTATTCAACATTTCCGTGTCGCCCTTATTCCCTTTTTTGCGGCATTTTGCCTTCCTGTTTTTGCTC
ACCCAGAAACGCTGGTGAAAGTAAAAGATGCTGAAGATCAGTTGGGTGCACGAGTGGGTTACATCGAACT
GGATCTCAACAGCGGTAAGATCCTTGAGAGTTTTCGCCCCGAAGAACGTTTTCCAATGATGAGCACTTTT
AAAGTTCTGCTATGTGGCGCGGTATTATCCCGTATTGACGCCGGGCAAGAGCAACTCGGTCGCCGCATAC
ACTATTCTCAGAATGACTTGGTTGAGTACTCACCAGTCACAGAAAAGCATCTTACGGATGGCATGACAGT
AAGAGAATTATGCAGTGCTGCCATAACCATGAGTGATAACACTGCGGCCAACTTACTTCTGACAACGATC
GGAGGACCGAAGGAGCTAACCGCTTTTTTGCACAACATGGGGGATCATGTAACTCGCCTTGATCGTTGGG
AACCGGAGCTGAATGAAGCCATACCAAACGACGAGCGTGACACCACGATGCCTGTAGCAATGGCAACAAC
GTTGCGCAAACTATTAACTGGCGAACTACTTACTCTAGCTTCCCGGCAACAATTAATAGACTGGATGGAG
GCGGATAAAGTTGCAGGACCACTTCTGCGCTCGGCCCTTCCGGCTGGCTGGTTTATTGCTGATAAATCTG
GAGCCGGTGAGCGTGGGTCTCGCGGTATCATTGCAGCACTGGGGCCAGATGGTAAGCCCTCCCGTATCGT
AGTTATCTACACGACGGGGAGTCAGGCAACTATGGATGAACGAAATAGACAGATCGCTGAGATAGGTGCC
TCACTGATTAAGCATTGGTAACTGTCAGACCAAGTTTACTCATATATACTTTAGATTGATTTAAAACTTC
ATTTTTAATTTAAAAGGATCTAGGTGAAGATCCTTTTTGATAATCTCATGACCAAAATCCCTTAACGTGA
GTTTTCGTTCCACTGAGCGTCAGACCCCGTAGAAAAGATCAAAGGATCTTCTTGAGATCCTTTTTTTCTG
CGCGTAATCTGCTGCTTGCAAACAAAAAAACCACCGCTACCAGCGGTGGTTTGTTTGCCGGATCAAGAGC
TACCAACTCTTTTTCCGAAGGTAACTGGCTTCAGCAGAGCGCAGATACCAAATACTGTTCTTCTAGTGTA
GCCGTAGTTAGGCCACCACTTCAAGAACTCTGTAGCACCGCCTACATACCTCGCTCTGCTAATCCTGTTA
CCAGTGGCTGCTGCCAGTGGCGATAAGTCGTGTCTTACCGGGTTGGACTCAAGACGATAGTTACCGGATA
AGGCGCAGCGGTCGGGCTGAACGGGGGGTTCGTGCACACAGCCCAGCTTGGAGCGAACGACCTACACCGA
ACTGAGATACCTACAGCGTGAGCTATGAGAAAGCGCCACGCTTCCCGAAGGGAGAAAGGCGGACAGGTAT
CCGGTAAGCGGCAGGGTCGGAACAGGAGAGCGCACGAGGGAGCTTCCAGGGGGAAACGCCTGGTATCTTT
ATAGTCCTGTCGGGTTTCGCCACCTCTGACTTGAGCGTCGATTTTTGTGATGCTCGTCAGGGGGGCGGAG
CCTATGGAAAAACGCCAGCAACGCGGCCTTTTTACGGTTCCTGGCCTTTTGCTGGCCTTTTGCTCACATG
TTCTTTCCTGCGTTATCCCCTGATTCTGTGGATAACCGTATTACCGCCTTTGAGTGAGCTGATACCGCTC
GCCGCAGCCGAACGACCGAGCGCAGCGAGTCAGTGAGCGAGGAAGCGGAAGAGCGCCCAATACGCAAACC
GCCTCTCCCCGCGCGTTGGCCGATTCATTAATGCAGCTGGCACGACAGGTTTCCCGACTGGAAAGCGGGC
AGTGAGCGCAACGCAATTAATGTGAGTTAGCTCACTCATTAGGCACCCCAGGCTTTACACTTTATGCTTC
CGGCTCGTATGTTGTGTGGAATTGTGAGCGGATAACAATTTCACACAGGAAACAGCTATGACCATGATTA
CGCCAAGCTTGCATGCGCGGCCGCATAACTTCGTATAGCATACATTATACGAAGTTATGCATGCTCATCT
TTTACCCATACGATGTTCCTGACTATGCGGGCTATCCCTATGACGTCCCGGACTATGCAGGATCCTATCC
ATATGACGTTCCAGATTACGCTGCTCAGTGCTGAGGCGCGCCACTTCTAAATAAGCGAATTTCTTATGAT
TTATGATTTTTATTATTAAATAAGTTATAAAAAAAATAAGTGTATACAAATTTTAAAGTGACTCTTAGGT
TTTAAAACGAAAATTCTTATTCTTGAGTAACTCTTTCCTGTAGGTCAGGTTGCTTTCTCAGGTATAGTAT
GAGGTCGCTCTTATTGACCACACCTCTACCGGCAGATCCGCTAGGGATAACAGGGTAATATAGATCTGTT
TAGCTTGCCTCGTCCCCGCCGGGTCACCCGGCCAGCGACATGGAGGCCCAGAATACCCTCCTTGACAGTC
TTGACGTGCGCAGCTCAGGGGCATGATGTGACTGTCGCCCGTACATTTAGCCCATACATCCCCATGTATA
ATCATTTGCATCCATACATTTTGATGGCCGCACGGCGCGAAGCAAAAATTACGGCTCCTCGCTGCAGACC
TGCGAGCAGGGAAACGCTCCCCTCACAGACGCGTTGAATTGTCCCCACGCCGCGCCCCTGTAGAGAAATA
TAAAAGGTTAGGATTTGCCACTGAGGTTCTTCTTTCATATACTTCCTTTTAAAATCTTGCTAGGATACAG
TTCTCACATCACATCCGAACATAAACAACCATGGGTAAGGAAAAGACTCACGTTTCGAGGCCGCGATTAA
ATTCCAACATGGATGCTGATTTATATGGGTATAAATGGGCTCGCGATAATGTCGGGCAATCAGGTGCGAC
AATCTATCGATTGTATGGGAAGCCCGATGCGCCAGAGTTGTTTCTGAAACATGGCAAAGGTAGCGTTGCC
AATGATGTTACAGATGAGATGGTCAGACTAAACTGGCTGACGGAATTTATGCCTCTTCCGACCATCAAGC
ATTTTATCCGTACTCCTGATGATGCATGGTTACTCACCACTGCGATCCCCGGCAAAACAGCATTCCAGGT
ATTAGAAGAATATCCTGATTCAGGTGAAAATATTGTTGATGCGCTGGCAGTGTTCCTGCGCCGGTTGCAT
TCGATTCCTGTTTGTAATTGTCCTTTTAACAGCGATCGCGTATTTCGTCTCGCTCAGGCGCAATCACGAA
TGAATAACGGTTTGGTTGATGCGAGTGATTTTGATGACGAGCGTAATGGCTGGCCTGTTGAACAAGTCTG
GAAAGAAATGCATAAGCTTTTGCCATTCTCACCGGATTCAGTCGTCACTCATGGTGATTTCTCACTTGAT
AACCTTATTTTTGACGAGGGGAAATTAATAGGTTGTATTGATGTTGGACGAGTCGGAATCGCAGACCGAT
ACCAGGATCTTGCCATCCTATGGAACTGCCTCGGTGAGTTTTCTCCTTCATTACAGAAACGGCTTTTTCA
AAAATATGGTATTGATAATCCTGATATGAATAAATTGCAGTTTCATTTGATGCTCGATGAGTTTTTCTAA
TCAGTACTGACAATAAAAAGATTCTTGTTTTCAAGAACTTGTCATTTGTATAGTTTTTTTATATTGTAGT
TGTTCTATTTTAATCAAATGTTAGCGTGATTTATATTTTTTTTCGCCTCGACATCATCTGCCCAGATGCG
AAGTTAAGTGCGCAGAAAGTAATATCATGCGTCAATCGTATGTGAATGCTGGTCGCTATACTGCTGTCGA
TTCGATACTAACGCCGCCATCCAGTCGACGAACTAGTATAACTTCGTATATGGTATTATATACGAAGTTA
TGCGGCCGCTGAATTCACTGGCCGTCGTTTTACAACGTCGTGACTGGGAAAACCCTGGCGTTACCCAACT
TAATCGCCTTGCAGCACATCCCCCTTTCGCCAGCTGGCGTAATAGCGAAGAGGCCCGCACCGATCGCCCT
TCCCAACAGTTGCGCAGCCTGAATGGCGAATGGCGCCTGATGCGGTATTTTCTCCTTACGCATCTGTGCG
GTATTTCACACCGCATACCATCGTCCGGATCAATGAAGTAGATGAGTTTACTACCTGTATATACTTTTTT
TTTTGTCAAAGTCACTTTTATGGCATTTCCATGTTGAAGGATTAGCCACAGCACTAAATTTTCAGCGTAT
GATTGCTTTTAAATATTTAATTTTCATCGTTTTTTAATTAATATTCAAAACGATTTAATGCCTTCTACAT
CTGAAGTCAAGCTCATAGACTCGGGTTGGGTAGCTAAAACTACATCTAACACGAAGGGGTATAGCCTTCT
TAAAGTATACTCATGTATAAACGTTTTGGGTTCATATTTTTGGGCCACGTGGTTTATAAAAATTCTTAAC
TACACCACTCGGTATCCCGCACCCGTCTACGTTTCTACGATTTCGAGCTAATATTGAGTAAAGTGATTAG
CAAAAAAAATAAAAGTACTCGTTGTCGGAGATCAAGAATTTTTCTATTATCTCATCTAAACCACTTTCTA
AAAGCGAAAAACAAAATCGTAATATGCAGCTTGAATGGGCTTCCATAGTTTGAAAGAAAAACCCTAGCAG
TACTGGCAAGGGAGACATTCCTTTTACCTGGCTAATCGCCATCTTCCAGCAGGCGCACCATTGCCCCTGT
TTCACTATCCAGGTTACGGATATAGTTCATGACAATATTTACATTGGTCCAGCCACCAGCTTGCATGATC
TCCGGTATTGAAACTCCAGCGCGGGCCATATCTCGCGCGGCTCCGACACGGGCACTGTGTCCAGACCAGG
CCAGGTATCTCTGACCAGAGTCATCCTTAGCGCCGTAAATCAATCGATGAGTTGCTTCAAAAATCCCTTC
CAGGGCGCGAGTTGATAGCTGGCTGGTGGCAGATGGCGCGGCAACACCATTTTTTCTGACCCGGCAAAAC
AGGTAGTTATTCGGATCATCAGCTACACCAGAGACGGAAATCCATCGCTCGACCAGTTTAGTTACCCCCA
GGCTAAGTGCCTTCTCTACACCTGCGGTGCTAACCAGCGTTTTCGTTCTGCCAATATGGATTAACATTCT
CCCACCGTCAGTACGTGAGATATCTTTAACCCTGATCCTGGCAATTTCGGCTATACGTAACAGGGTGTTA
TAAGCAATCCCCAGAAATGCCAGATTACGTATATCCTGGCAGCGATCGCTATTTTCCATGAGTGAACGAA
CCTGGTCGAAATCAGTGCGTTCGAACGCTAGAGCCTGTTTTGCACGTTCACCGGCATCAACGTTTTCTTT
TCGGATCCGCCGCATAACCAGTGAAACAGCATTGCTGTCACTTGGTCGTGGCAGCCCGGACCGACGATGA
AGCATGTTTAGCTGGCCCAAATGTTGCTGGATAGTTTTTACTGCCAGACCGCGCGCCTGAAGATATAGAA
GATAATCGCGAACATCTTCAGGTTCTGCGGGAAACCATTTCCGGTTATTCAACTTGCACCATGCCGCCCA
CGACCGGCAAACGGACAGAAGCATTTTCCAGGTATGCTCAGAAAACGCCTGGCGATCCCTGAACATGTCC
ATCAGGTTCTTGCGAACCTCATCACTCGTTGCATCGACCGGTAACTTTTAGATTAACATTTGTTTAAATA
TGAAATTAGGCAATGTAACATACTGCAGGCAAATTTTGGTGTACGGTAAGTAAATTGGACATATGATTTA
ACAAAGCGACTATAAGTCAGAAAGTGAGAATGAGATTGAAATAATTAATTCAACTTATTCAATTGATGAT
ATGCCAGGATTCCTCTTCCTTTATCTTCAATGTTTCGATTAACAGGTCCATTATCCGGTTTTTAGTTTCG
CTGCACATTGCCGAATGACAATCGGATTCCTTTAAGCTTTGCTTTTGCCCTGTTTTCTCTCCCCAGTAAT
CGTTGGGTGACTGAACCATCCAGTAGCCGAGAGTTACGTTTTTCCTGATTTAATAAATATCCATATCTAT
TTGTCTCGTGGTGTTTTACAGCAACTAACCGAAATTACTATTTTGCATCATCCAACCATAAAGAGACAAC
AATAATTCTAGAAAACATATAACAAGTGTTTTTTTCTATTTACGTCTCATACGCAAAGTCCACTTTACCA
TGTTTTGGAAACTTGTACCCAACCATTCATTTTTCGATTTTGTAATGAGGCTCTTTTCTTCTAACAATCA
TTGAGGTCATTATCATGTGTCCTCACCTATTGTTTAAATTGAGGCTTGCGCTATTCCCAAAATTGTGGGT
ATTATTTTCATATATCAGTATCTGCAATTTCGGTTCAACTCCGGAAGCTCGGTACCCAACTGTGGGAATA
CTCAGGTATCGTAAGATGCAAGAGTTCGAATCTCTTAGCAACCATTATTTTTTTTCTCTCAACATAACGA
GAACACACAGGGGCGCTATCGCACAGAATCAAATTCGATGACTGGAAATTTTTTGTTAATTTCAGAGGTC
GCCTGACGCATATACCTTTTTCAACTGAAAAATTGGGAGAAAAAGGAAAGGTGAGAGCGCCGGAACCGGC
TTTTCATATAGAATAGAGAAGCGTTCATGACTAAATGCTTGCATCACAATACTTGAAGTTGACAATATTA
TTTAAGGACCTATTGTTTTTTCCAATAGGTGGTTAGCAATCGTCTTACTTTCTAACTTTTCTTACCTTTT
ACATTTCAGCAATATATATATATATATATATATATATATTTCAAGGATATACCATTGTAATGTCTGCCCC
TAAGAAGATCGTCGTTTTGCCAGGTGACCACGTTGGTCAAGAAATCACAGCCGAAGCCATTAAGGTTCTT
AAAGCTATTTCTGATGTTCGTTCCAATGTCAAGTTCGATTTCGAAAATCATTTAATTGGTGGTGCTGCTA
TCGATGCTACAGGTGTTCCACTTCCAGATGAGGCGCTGGAAGCCTCCAAGAAGGCTGATGCCGTTTTGTT
AGGTGCTGTGGGTGGTCCTAAATGGGGTACCGGTAGTGTTAGACCTGAACAAGGTTTACTAAAAATCCGT
AAAGAACTTCAATTGTACGCCAACTTAAGACCATGTAACTTTGCATCCGACTCTCTTTTAGACTTATCTC
CAATCAAGCCACAATTTGCTAAAGGTACTGACTTCGTTGTTGTTAGAGAATTAGTGGGAGGTATTTACTT
TGGTAAGAGAAAGGAAGACGATGGTGATGGTGTCGCTTGGGATAGTGAACAATACACCGTTCCAGAAGTG
CAAAGAATCACAAGAATGGCCGCTTTCATGGCCCTACAACATGAGCCACCATTGCCTATTTGGTCCTTGG
ATAAAGCTAATGTTTTGGCCTCTTCAAGATTATGGAGAAAAACTGTGGAGGAAACCATCAAGAACGAATT
TCCTACATTGAAAGTTCAACATCAATTGATTGATTCTGCCGCCATGATCCTAGTTAAGAACCCAACCCAC
CTAAATGGTATTATAATCACCAGCAACATGTTTGGTGATATCATCTCCGATGAAGCCTCCGTTATCCCAG
GCTCCTTGGGTTTGTTGCCATCTGCGTCCTTGGCCTCTTTGCCAGACAAGAACACCGCATTTGGTTTGTA
CGAACCATGCCATGGTTCCGCTCCAGATTTGCCAAAGAATAAGGTCAACCCTATCGCCACTATCTTGTCT
GCTGCAATGATGTTGAAATTGTCATTGAACTTGCCTGAAGAAGGTAAAGCCATTGAAGATGCAGTTAAAA
AGGTTTTGGATGCAGGTATCAGAACTGGTGATTTAGGTGGTTCCAACAGTACCACCGAAGTCGGTGATGC
TGTCGCCGAAGAAGTTAAGAAAATCCTTGCTTAAAAAGATTCTCTTTTTTTGTGATATTTGTACATAAAC
TTTATAAATGAAATTCATAATAGAAACGACACGAAATTACAAAATGGAATATGTTCATAGGGTAGACGAA
ACTATATACGCAATCTACATACATTTATCAAGAAGGAGAAAAAGGAGGATGTAAAGGAATACAGGTAAGC
AAATTGATACTAATGGCTCAACGTGATAAGGAAAAAGAATTGCACTTTAACATTAATATTGACAAGGAGG
AGGGCATCACA
Features (pLannotate 1.2.2; 25 found; start..end, strand, type, name):
    103..243     -  CDS            NFS1 (fragment): NFS1_YEAST - Also known as SPL1 From Saccharomyces cerevisiae (strain ATCC 204508 / S288c) (Baker's yeast).
    349..414     -  CDS            hus5 (fragment): UBC9_SCHPO - Also known as ubc9. Experimental evidence at protein level: Swiss-Prot protein existence level 1. Catalyzes the covalent attachment of ubiquitin-like protein SUMO/Smt3 to other proteins. Required for efficient recovery from DNA damage or S-phase arrest and normal mitosis. This may be as part of a checkpoint independent recovery process. From Schizosaccharomyces pombe (strain 972 / ATCC 24843) (Fission yeast).
    575..1356    +  rep_origin     ars1: Schizosaccharomyces pombe autonomously replicating sequence ars1
   1435..1484    -  misc_feature   bom (fragment): basis of mobility region from pBR322
   1586..1621    -  CDS            rop (fragment): Rop protein, which maintains plasmids at low copy number; rop
   1716..1820    +  promoter       AmpR promoter: bla
   1821..2681    +  CDS            AmpR: β-lactamase; bla; confers resistance to ampicillin, carbenicillin, and related antibiotics
   2852..3440    +  rep_origin     ori: high-copy-number ColE1/pMB1/pBR322/pUC origin of replication
   3623..3715    +  CDS            lacI (fragment): lac repressor; lacI; The lac repressor binds to the lac operator to inhibit transcription in E. coli. This inhibition can be relieved by adding lactose or isopropyl-β-D-thiogalactopyranoside (IPTG).
   3728..3749    +  protein_bind   CAP binding site: CAP binding activates transcription in the presence of cAMP. E. coli catabolite activator protein
   3764..3794    +  promoter       lac promoter: promoter for the E. coli lac operon
   3802..3818    +  protein_bind   lac operator: The lac repressor binds to the lac operator to inhibit transcription in E. coli. This inhibition can be relieved by adding lactose or isopropyl-β-D-thiogalactopyranoside (IPTG). lac repressor encoded by lacI
   3875..3908    +  protein_bind   loxP: Cre-mediated recombination occurs in the 8-bp core sequence (GCATACAT). Cre recombinase
   3923..4012    +  CDS            3xHA: three tandem HA epitope tags
   4045..4232    +  terminator     ADH1 terminator: S. cerevisiae ADH1; transcription terminator for the S. cerevisiae alcohol dehydrogenase 1 (ADH1) gene
   4307..5663    +  gene           kanMX: yeast selectable marker conferring kanamycin resistance (Wach et al., 1994)
   5753..5910    +  CDS            lacZα (fragment): LacZα fragment of β-galactosidase; lacZ fragment
   5916..5967    -  misc_feature   bom (fragment): basis of mobility region from pBR322
   5978..5994    +  CDS            calmodulin (fragment): calcium-binding protein
   6542..7534    -  CDS            Cre: site-specific recombinase Cre is a site-specific recombinase from bacteriophage P1. Recombination occurs at loxP sequences.
   7584..7622    -  CDS            Cre (fragment): site-specific recombinase Cre is a site-specific recombinase from bacteriophage P1. Recombination occurs at loxP sequences.
   7624..8230    -  promoter       nmt1 promoter (fragment): wild-type nmt1 promoter from Schizosaccharomyces pombe, conferring strong thiamine-repressible expression
   8248..8637    +  promoter       LEU2 promoter: S. cerevisiae LEU2
   8634..8666    +  promoter       LEU2 promoter (fragment): S. cerevisiae LEU2
   8670..9761    +  CDS            LEU2: LEU3_YEAST - Experimental evidence at protein level: Swiss-Prot protein existence level 1. Catalyzes the oxidation of 3-carboxy-2-hydroxy-4- methylpentanoate (3-isopropylmalate) to 3-carboxy-4-methyl-2- oxopentanoate. The product decarboxylates to 4-methyl-2 oxopentanoate. From Saccharomyces cerevisiae (strain ATCC 204508 / S288c) (Baker's yeast).
