[The description below was written by a language model from this plasmid's Addgene catalogue record and pLannotate feature annotations shown in this document.]
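Description:
pAW8_3HA is an empty-backbone Cre/lox shuttle plasmid of about 10 kb, built on pUC19, for C-terminal epitope tagging of genes in the fission yeast Schizosaccharomyces pombe by recombinase-mediated cassette exchange. In E. coli it is maintained at high copy from the ColE1/pUC origin and selected with ampicillin through the bla gene. In fission yeast it replicates episomally through the S. pombe ars1 element and carries the S. cerevisiae LEU2 gene with its own promoter, a marker generally used to complement leucine auxotrophy. Remnants of the pUC lac region (lac promoter, operator and lacZα fragment) flank the cassette. Short annotated hits to NFS1, hus5, rop, bom and calmodulin appear to be incidental fragments rather than functional parts.

The payload begins with a loxP site, followed directly by three tandem HA epitope copies, the S. cerevisiae ADH1 terminator and a kanMX marker for drug selection in yeast. Elsewhere on the plasmid, Cre recombinase is expressed from the thiamine-repressible S. pombe nmt1 promoter, so the plasmid supplies both the exchange cassette and the enzyme that mobilises it. The intended use is to swap this cassette into a pre-engineered lox-flanked chromosomal locus at the 3' end of a target gene, fusing the 3xHA tag in frame to the encoded protein for detection or immunoprecipitation. Cassette exchange normally requires a second, incompatible lox site, but only the single loxP is annotated in the feature tables, so a variant site may be present without being detected. The sequenced and depositor records differ by only two nucleotides in length and give essentially identical annotations.
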