Addgene plasmid #110233: pAW8_3HA
Purpose: (Empty Backbone) Cre/Lox C-terminal tagging construct encoding 3 copies of the influenza virus hemagglutunin (HA) epitope
Depositing lab: Tony Carr. Depositing organization: University of Sussex. Publication: Gene tagging and gene replacement using recombinase-mediated cassette exchange in Schizosaccharomyces pombe. Watson AT1, Garcia V, Bone N, Carr AM, Armstrong J.. Gene. 2008 Jan 15;407(1-2):63-74 10.1016/j.gene.2007.09.024 PubMed 18054176.
Backbone
  Vector backbone: pUC19
  Vector type: Cre/Lox
Growth in bacteria
  Bacterial resistance: Ampicillin, 100 μg/mL
  Growth temperature: 37°C
  Growth strain: DH5alpha
  Copy number: High Copy
Gene/Insert
  Gene/Insert name: None
Terms and licenses: Academic/Nonprofit Terms; Industry Terms: Not Available to Industry
How to cite: pAW8_3HA was a gift from Tony Carr (Addgene plasmid # 110233 ; http://n2t.net/addgene:110233 ; RRID:Addgene_110233)
